>Addgene plasmid #45247 | mpx:UtrCH-GFP | addgene partial sequence | sequence record 66906 | EGFP-N 5'-CGTCGCCGTCCAGCTCGACCAG-3'
CTCGCCCTTGCTCACCATGGTGGCGACCGGTGGACGGGCCCGCGGTACCGTCGACTGCAGAATTCGGTCT
ATGGTGACTTGCTGAGGTAGCACCTCAAACAAAGATGTTAAATACATAATTATGGATTTCTTGTCAGGAA
GCCGAACGGCAACATCTTCAGGATCTAACAGCTTTTCAATTCCCAAATAAGTTTGAGCCTTGCTGAAGGC
ATGTTCAAGTCTCTCAATTGGTGACATTTTGACAACTTTATCCCAGCTGAAGAGATCAGGTTTATGTCGG
TGGAGGACAGCATTAAAGGCGAGTCCATCTGTCCAGCTGGTGGTGAAGTTGAGGACGTTGACTTGGCTGT
AGGGCCTGGTGGTCTGACGCACCCAGCTGAGCAGGATCTTCTCACTGTTCGTCTGCTGCAGGTCCGACAT
GACATCCTTCATGACATCTTTCACCTGCCAGTGCAAAATGATGCTCCAAAGTAACCCCAAAGTCAGTTTG
TGATTTCCATCCACAATGTCGGTTCCCCCTATATTCACTAATTCCACATTGTTCTGATGTAAAACCTGCA
GCACTCTGTTGACGTTATTTAAGGCATGTACCCTTGTGGAACCACGTTCCTTTGGCAGTGATGTTCCTGT
GAGGCCTTCTAGAAGATCCAATAGCTTCCTTCCATCTTTGAGGTCTGTGAACATATCATTGATGGGTGGT
TTCCCACTCTTTGAAAATCGAGCATTTATCCATTTGGTAAAGGTTTTCTTCTGTACGTCATTGTGTTCAT
CAGATCTGGACTTAATGATATCACTGAATTCGTTCTGCCCATTGTCAGGACTGGCTTCATGTTCTCCATA
CTTGGCCATAAGCTTGAGCTCGAGATCTGAGTCCGGTAGCGCTAGCGGATCTGACGGTTCACTAAACCAG
CTCTGCTTATATAGA
