[The description below was written by a language model from this plasmid's Addgene catalogue record.]
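Description:
mpx:UtrCH-GFP is a zebrafish expression plasmid for Tol2 transposon-mediated transgenesis, built on a tol2:mpx-gfp backbone of about 12.5 kb, giving a total size of roughly 13.4 kb. It is propagated in E. coli under ampicillin selection. The record lists the copy number as unknown and does not name the bacterial origin of replication. No feature table is provided, so the exact layout of the Tol2 arms and any polyadenylation signal is not documented here. In Tol2 vectors generally, the transposon ends flank the expression cassette so that Tol2 transposase can integrate it into the fish genome.

The payload is the calponin homology domain of human utrophin (UTRN), covering amino acids 1-261 and carrying a recorded Q236R substitution. The record gives the insert as about 700 bp. It was cloned between BamHI and NcoI sites, both retained, so that it reads in frame into the EGFP already present in the backbone, producing a fusion with EGFP at the C terminus. Expression is driven by the mpx (myeloperoxidase) promoter, which restricts the fusion protein to neutrophils. The utrophin fragment was derived from an earlier plasmid obtained from another laboratory.

UtrCH binds filamentous actin, so the UtrCH-EGFP fusion acts as a live-cell probe that labels actin filaments. The construct is used to visualise actin organisation and dynamics specifically in neutrophils of living zebrafish. The associated work studied how protrusion and polarity are regulated during neutrophil motility in vivo.
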