Addgene plasmid #45247: mpx:UtrCH-GFP
Purpose: Zebrafish Tol2 transgenesis for UtrCH-EGFP (calponin homology domain of utrophin fused to EGFP) expression under mpx promoter in neutrophils, labels actin filaments.
Depositing lab: Anna Huttenlocher. Depositing organization: University of Wisconsin, Madison. Publication: Differential regulation of protrusion and polarity by PI3K during neutrophil motility in live zebrafish. Yoo SK, Deng Q, Cavnar PJ, Wu YI, Hahn KM, Huttenlocher A. Dev Cell. 2010 Feb 16. 18(2):226-36. 10.1016/j.devcel.2009.11.015 PubMed 20159593.
Backbone
  Vector backbone: tol2:mpx-gfp
  Backbone size w/o insert (bp): 12500
  Total vector size (bp): 13442
  Modifications to backbone: inserted utrophin
  Vector type: zebrafish expression
Growth in bacteria
  Bacterial resistance: Ampicillin, 100 μg/mL
  Growth temperature: 37°C
  Growth strain: DH5alpha
  Copy number: Unknown
Gene/Insert
  Gene/Insert name: utrophin
  Species: H. sapiens (human)
  Insert size (bp): 700
  Mutation: contains amino acids 1-261 of NP_009055.2; Q236R
  Entrez Gene: UTRN (a.k.a. DMDL, DRP, DRP1)
  Promoter: mpx
  Tag / fusion protein: EGFP (C terminal on insert)
  Cloning method: Restriction Enzyme; 5′ cloning site BamHI (not destroyed); 3′ cloning site NcoI (not destroyed)
  Sequencing primers: 5′ TAGGGATCCGGTAGGCGTGTA; 3′ tgaacagctcctcgccctt
Resource information
  A portion of this plasmid was derived from a plasmid made by: the original plasmid is a generous gift from W. Bement(Burkel et al., 2007)
Terms and licenses: Academic/Nonprofit Terms; Industry Terms: Not Available to Industry
How to cite: mpx:UtrCH-GFP was a gift from Anna Huttenlocher (Addgene plasmid # 45247 ; http://n2t.net/addgene:45247 ; RRID:Addgene_45247)
